Addgene plasmid #49263: MSCV-Six1
Purpose: retroviral expression of human Six1 and GFP
Depositing lab: Heide Ford. Depositing organization: University of Colorado Denver and Anschutz Medical Campus.
Backbone
  Vector backbone: MSCV 2.2 IRES GFP
  Backbone size w/o insert (bp): 6500
  Vector type: Mammalian Expression, Retroviral
Growth in bacteria
  Bacterial resistance: Ampicillin, 100 μg/mL
  Growth temperature: 37°C
  Growth strain: Stbl3
  Copy number: Unknown
Gene/Insert
  Gene/Insert name: Six1
  Species: H. sapiens (human)
  Entrez Gene: SIX1 (a.k.a. BOS3, DFNA23, TIP39)
  Tag / fusion protein: IRES-GFP (C terminal on backbone)
  Cloning method: Restriction Enzyme; 5′ cloning site BamHI (destroyed during cloning); 3′ cloning site XhoI (not destroyed)
  Sequencing primers: 5′ pLXSN-5; 3′ pCDH-rev (GCATTCCTTTGGCGAGAG)
Terms and licenses: Academic/Nonprofit Terms; Industry Terms: Not Available to Industry
How to cite: MSCV-Six1 was a gift from Heide Ford (Addgene plasmid # 49263 ; http://n2t.net/addgene:49263 ; RRID:Addgene_49263)
