[The description below was written by a language model from this plasmid's Addgene catalogue record and pLannotate feature annotations shown in this document.]
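Description:
MSCV-Six1 is a gammaretroviral expression plasmid built on the MSCV 2.2 IRES GFP backbone and designed to deliver human SIX1 together with a GFP reporter into mammalian cells. The full sequence record is about 7.3 kb. In bacteria it is maintained through a high-copy ColE1/pUC-type origin and selected with ampicillin via the β-lactamase gene and its own promoter. The remaining bacterial-side annotations (lac promoter/operator, and fragments of lacI, rop, bom, lacZα, TcR and env) are non-functional leftovers from the vector's construction history rather than working parts.

The transferable retroviral unit is flanked by 5′ and 3′ long terminal repeats from murine embryonic stem cell virus. Downstream of the 5′ LTR lie the MESV Ψ packaging signal and a truncated MMLV gag segment lacking its start codon, which together support efficient encapsidation of the genomic RNA. No internal promoter is annotated, so transcription is evidently driven by the 5′ LTR, producing a single bicistronic message. The SIX1 coding sequence comes first, cloned between a BamHI site (destroyed) and an XhoI site, followed by an EMCV IRES and EGFP. The IRES allows cap-independent translation of EGFP as a separate protein, so SIX1 is untagged and green fluorescence marks transduced cells for tracking or sorting. Because gag, pol and env are not functionally encoded, virus production requires these functions to be supplied in trans by a packaging system.

SIX1 is a homeodomain transcription factor involved in proliferation, apoptosis and organ development that depends on EYA cofactors for activation. The construct is suited to stable SIX1 overexpression studies in mammalian cells.
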