Features (pLannotate 1.2.2; 20 found; start..end, strand, type, name):
     36..552     +  LTR            5' LTR: 5' long terminal repeat from murine embryonic stem cell virus
    616..957     +  misc_feature   MESV Ψ: packaging signal of murine embryonic stem cell virus
   1024..1440    +  CDS            gag (truncated): truncated Moloney murine leukemia virus (MMLV) gag gene lacking the start codon
   1452..2303    +  CDS            SIX1 (sequence partly withheld): SIX1_HUMAN - Experimental evidence at protein level: Swiss-Prot protein existence level 1. Transcription factor that is involved in the regulation of cell proliferation, apoptosis and embryonic development (By similarity). Plays an important role in the development of several organs, including kidney, muscle and inner ear (By similarity). Depending on context, functions as transcriptional repressor or activator (By similarity). Lacks an activation domain, and requires interaction with EYA family members for transcription activation (PubMed:15141091). Mediates nuclear translocation of EYA1 and
   2431..2893    +  misc_feature   IRES: internal ribosome entry site (IRES) of the encephalomyocarditis virus (EMCV)
   2907..3626    +  CDS            EGFP: the original enhanced GFP (Yang et al., 1996) mammalian codon-optimized
   3643..3669    +  misc_feature   MCS (fragment): pBluescript multiple cloning site
   3728..4242    +  LTR            3' LTR: 3' long terminal repeat from murine embryonic stem cell virus
   4404..4420    -  protein_bind   lac operator: The lac repressor binds to the lac operator to inhibit transcription in E. coli. This inhibition can be relieved by adding lactose or isopropyl-β-D-thiogalactopyranoside (IPTG). lac repressor encoded by lacI
   4428..4458    -  promoter       lac promoter: promoter for the E. coli lac operon
   4473..4494    -  protein_bind   CAP binding site: CAP binding activates transcription in the presence of cAMP. E. coli catabolite activator protein
   4507..4599    -  CDS            lacI (fragment): lac repressor; lacI; The lac repressor binds to the lac operator to inhibit transcription in E. coli. This inhibition can be relieved by adding lactose or isopropyl-β-D-thiogalactopyranoside (IPTG).
   4782..5370    -  rep_origin     ori: high-copy-number ColE1/pMB1/pBR322/pUC origin of replication
   5541..6401    -  CDS            AmpR: β-lactamase; bla; confers resistance to ampicillin, carbenicillin, and related antibiotics
   6402..6506    -  promoter       AmpR promoter: bla
   6601..6636    +  CDS            rop (fragment): Rop protein, which maintains plasmids at low copy number; rop
   6738..6837    +  misc_feature   bom (fragment): basis of mobility region from pBR322
   6843..6992    -  CDS            lacZα (fragment): LacZα fragment of β-galactosidase; lacZ fragment
   6992..7193    -  CDS            TcR (fragment): tetracycline efflux protein; tet; confers resistance to tetracycline
   7194..7292    +  CDS            env (fragment): murine leukemia virus gPr80 envelope polyprotein precursor; env; proteolytically cleaved into gp70SU and p15TM subunits
>Addgene plasmid #49263 | MSCV-Six1 | addgene full sequence | sequence record 152187 | Addgene NGS results
TAAAAGATTTTATTTAGTCTCCAGAAAAAGGGGGGAATGAAAGACCCCACCTGTAGGTTTGGCAAGCTAG
CTTAAGTAACGCCATTTTGCAAGGCATGGAAAATACATAACTGAGAATAGAGAAGTTCAGATCAAGGTTA
GGAACAGAGAGACAGCAGAATATGGGCCAAACAGGATATCTGTGGTAAGCAGTTCCTGCCCCGGCTCAGG
GCCAAGAACAGATGGTCCCCAGATGCGGTCCCGCCCTCAGCAGTTTCTAGAGAACCATCAGATGTTTCCA
GGGTGCCCCAAGGACCTGAAATGACCCTGTGCCTTATTTGAACTAACCAATCAGTTCGCTTCTCGCTTCT
GTTCGCGCGCTTCTGCTCCCCGAGCTCAATAAAAGAGCCCACAACCCCTCACTCGGCGCGCCAGTCCTCC
GATAGACTGCGTCGCCCGGGTACCCGTATTCCCAATAAAGCCTCTTGCTGTTTGCATCCGAATCGTGGAC
TCGCTGATCCTTGGGAGGGTCTCCTCAGATTGATTGACTGCCCACCTCGGGGGTCTTTCATTTGGAGGTT
CCACCGAGATTTGGAGACCCCTGCCCAGGGACCACCGACCCCCCCGCCGGGAGGTAAGCTGGCCAGCGGT
CGTTTCGTGTCTGTCTCTGTCTTTGTGCGTGTTTGTGCCGGCATCTAATGTTTGCGCCTGCGTCTGTACT
AGTTAGCTAACTAGCTCTGTATCTGGCGGACCCGTGGTGGAACTGACGAGTTCTGAACACCCGGCCGCAA
CCCTGGGAGACGTCCCAGGGACTTTGGGGGCCGTTTTTGTGGCCCGACCTGAGGAAGGGAGTCGATGTGG
AATCCGACCCCGTCAGGATATGTGGTTCTGGTAGGAGACGAGAACCTAAAACAGTTCCCGCCTCCGTCTG
AATTTTTGCTTTCGGTTTGGAACCGAAGCCGCGCGTCTTGTCTGCTGCAGCGCTGCAGCATCGTTCTGTG
TTGTCTCTGTCTGACTGTGTTTCTGTATTTGTCTGAAAATTAGGGCCAGACTGTTACCACTCCCTTAAGT
TTGACCTTAGGTCACTGGAAAGATGTCGAGCGGATCGCTCACAACCAGTCGGTAGATGTCAAGAAGAGAC
GTTGGGTTACCTTCTGCTCTGCAGAATGGCCAACCTTTAACGTCGGATGGCCGCGAGACGGCACCTTTAA
CCGAGACCTCATCACCCAGGTTAAGATCAAGGTCTTTTCACCTGGCCCGCATGGACACCCAGACCAGGTC
CCCTACATCGTGACCTGGGAAGCCTTGGCTTTTGACCCCCCTCCCTGGGTCAAGCCCTTTGTACACCCTA
AGCCTCCGCCTCCTCTTCCTCCATCCGCCCCGTCTCTCCCCCTTGAACCTCCTCGTTCGACCCCGCCTCG
ATCCTCCCTTTATCCAGCCCTCACTCCTTCTCTAGGCGCCGGAATTAGATCATGTCGATGCTGCCGTCGT
TTGGCTTTACGCAGGAGCAAGTGGCGTGCGTGTGCGAGGTTCTGCAGCAAGGCGGAAACCTGGAGCGCCT
GGGCAGGTTCCTGTGGTCACTGCCCGCCTGCGACCACCTGCACAAGAACGAGAGCGTACTCAAGGCCAAG
GCGGTGGTCGCCTTCCACCGCGGCAACTTCCGTGAGCTCTACAAGATCCTGGAGAGCCACCAGTTCTCGC
CTCACAACCACCCCAAACTGCAGCAACTGTGGCTGAAGGCGCATTACGTGGAGGCCGAGAAGCTGCGCGG
CCGACCCCTGGGCGCCGTGGGCAAATATCGGGTGCGCCGAAAATTTCCACTGCCGCGCACCATCTGGGAC
GGCGAGGAGACCAGCTACTGC
[150 nt withheld, positions 1842-1991]
GCCGCGGAGGCCAAGGAAAGGGAGAACACCGAAAACAATAACTCCTCCTCCAACAAGCAGAACCAACTCT
CTCCTCTGGAAGGGGGCAAGCCGCTCATGTCCAGCTCAGAAGAGGAATTCTCACCTCCCCAAAGTCCAGA
CCAGAACTCAGTCCTTCTGCTGCAGGGCAATATGGGCCACGCCAGGAGCTCAAACTATTCTCTCCCGGGC
TTAACAGCCTCGCAGCCCAGTCACGGCCTGCAGACCCACCAGCATCAGCTCCAAGACTCTCTGCTCGGCC
CCCTCACCTCCAGTCTGGTGGACTTGGGGTCCTAAGTGCTCGAGGTTAACGAATTCCGCCCCCCCCCCCT
AACGTTACTGGCCGAAGCCGCTTGGAATAAGGCCGGTGTGCGTTTGTCTATATGTTATTTTCCACCATAT
TGCCGTCTTTTGGCAATGTGAGGGCCCGGAAACCTGGCCCTGTCTTCTTGACGAGCATTCCTAGGGGTCT
TTCCCCTCTCGCCAAAGGAATGCAAGGTCTGTTGAATGTCGTGAAGGAAGCAGTTCCTCTGGAAGCTTCT
TGAAGACAAACAACGTCTGTAGCGACCCTTTGCAGGCAGCGGAACCCCCCACCTGGCGACAGGTGCCTCT
GCGGCCAAAAGCCACGTGTATAAGATACACCTGCAAAGGCGGCACAACCCCAGTGCCACGTTGTGAGTTG
GATAGTTGTGGAAAGAGTCAAATGGCTCTCCTCAAGCGTATTCAACAAGGGGCTGAAGGATGCCCAGAAG
GTACCCCATTGTATGGGATCTGATCTGGGGCCTCGGTGCACATGCTTTACATGTGTTTAGTCGAGGTTAA
AAAAACGTCTAGGCCCCCCGAACCACGGGGACGTGGTTTTCCTTTGAAAAACACGATGATAATATGGCCA
CAACCATGGTGAGCAAGGGCGAGGAGCTGTTCACCGGGGTGGTGCCCATCCTGGTCGAGCTGGACGGCGA
CGTAAACGGCCACAAGTTCAGCGTGTCTGGCGAGGGCGAGGGCGATGCCACCTACGGCAAGCTGACCCTG
AAGTTCATCTGCACCACCGGCAAGCTGCCCGTGCCCTGGCCCACCCTCGTGACCACCCTGACCTACGGCG
TGCAGTGCTTCAGCCGCTACCCCGACCACATGAAGCAGCACGACTTCTTCAAGTCCGCCATGCCCGAAGG
CTACGTCCAGGAGCGCACCATCTTCTTCAAGGACGACGGCAACTACAAGACCCGCGCCGAGGTGAAGTTC
GAGGGCGACACCCTGGTGAACCGCATCGAGCTGAAGGGCATCGACTTCAAGGAGGACGGCAACATCCTGG
GGCACAAGCTGGAGTACAACTACAACAGCCACAACGTCTATATCATGGCCGACAAGCAGAAGAACGGCAT
CAAGGCGAACTTCAAGATCCGCCACAACATCGAGGACGGCAGCGTGCAGCTCGCCGACCACTACCAGCAG
AACACCCCCATCGGCGACGGCCCCGTGCTGCTGCCCGACAACCACTACCTGAGCACCCAGTCCGCCCTGA
GCAAAGACCCCAACGAGAAGCGCGATCACATGGTCCTGCTGGAGTTCGTGACCGCCGCCGGGATCACTCT
CGGCATGGACGAGCTGTACAAGTAATGAATTAATTAAGAATTATCAAGCTTATCGATACCGTCGACCTGC
AGCCAAGCTTATCGATAAAATAAAAGATTTTATTTAGTCTCCAGAAAAAGGGGGGAATGAAAGACCCCAC
CTGTAGGTTTGGCAAGCTAGCTTAAGTAACGCCATTTTGCAAGGCATGGAAAATACATAACTGAGAATAG
AGAAGTTCAGATCAAGGTTAGGAACAGAGAGACAGCAGAATATGGGCCAAACAGGATATCTGTGGTAAGC
AGTTCCTGCCCCGGCTCAGGGCCAAGAACAGATGGTCCCCAGATGCGGTCCCGCCCTCAGCAGTTTCTAG
AGAACCATCAGATGTTTCCAGGGTGCCCCAAGGACCTGAAATGACCCTGTGCCTTATTTGAACTAACCAA
TCAGTTCGCTTCTCGCTTCTGTTCGCGCGCTTCTGCTCCCCGAGCTCAATAAAAGAGCCCACAACCCCTC
ACTCGGCGCGCCAGTCCTCCGATAGACTGCGTCGCCCGGGTACCCGTGTATCCAATAAACCCTCTTGCAG
TTGCATCCGACTTGTGGTCTCGCTGTTCCTTGGGAGGGTCTCCTCTGAGTGATTGACTACCCGTCAGCGG
GGGTCTTTCATGGGTAACAGTTTCTTGAAGTTGGAGAACAACATTCTGAGGGTAGGAGTCGAATATTAAG
TAATCCTGACTCAATTAGCCACTGTTTTGAATCCACATACTCCAATACTCCTGAAATAGTTCATTATGGA
CAGCGCAGAAAGAGCTGGGGAGAATTGTGAAATTGTTATCCGCTCACAATTCCACACAACATACGAGCCG
GAAGCATAAAGTGTAAAGCCTGGGGTGCCTAATGAGTGAGCTAACTCACATTAATTGCGTTGCGCTCACT
GCCCGCTTTCCAGTCGGGAAACCTGTCGTGCCAGCTGCATTAATGAATCGGCCAACGCGCGGGGAGAGGC
GGTTTGCGTATTGGGCGCTCTTCCGCTTCCTCGCTCACTGACTCGCTGCGCTCGGTCGTTCGGCTGCGGC
GAGCGGTATCAGCTCACTCAAAGGCGGTAATACGGTTATCCACAGAATCAGGGGATAACGCAGGAAAGAA
CATGTGAGCAAAAGGCCAGCAAAAGGCCAGGAACCGTAAAAAGGCCGCGTTGCTGGCGTTTTTCCATAGG
CTCCGCCCCCCTGACGAGCATCACAAAAATCGACGCTCAAGTCAGAGGTGGCGAAACCCGACAGGACTAT
AAAGATACCAGGCGTTTCCCCCTGGAAGCTCCCTCGTGCGCTCTCCTGTTCCGACCCTGCCGCTTACCGG
ATACCTGTCCGCCTTTCTCCCTTCGGGAAGCGTGGCGCTTTCTCATAGCTCACGCTGTAGGTATCTCAGT
TCGGTGTAGGTCGTTCGCTCCAAGCTGGGCTGTGTGCACGAACCCCCCGTTCAGCCCGACCGCTGCGCCT
TATCCGGTAACTATCGTCTTGAGTCCAACCCGGTAAGACACGACTTATCGCCACTGGCAGCAGCCACTGG
TAACAGGATTAGCAGAGCGAGGTATGTAGGCGGTGCTACAGAGTTCTTGAAGTGGTGGCCTAACTACGGC
TACACTAGAAGAACAGTATTTGGTATCTGCGCTCTGCTGAAGCCAGTTACCTTCGGAAAAAGAGTTGGTA
GCTCTTGATCCGGCAAACAAACCACCGCTGGTAGCGGTGGTTTTTTTGTTTGCAAGCAGCAGATTACGCG
CAGAAAAAAAGGATCTCAAGAAGATCCTTTGATCTTTTCTACGGGGTCTGACGCTCAGTGGAACGAAAAC
TCACGTTAAGGGATTTTGGTCATGAGATTATCAAAAAGGATCTTCACCTAGATCCTTTTAAATTAAAAAT
GAAGTTTTAAATCAATCTAAAGTATATATGAGTAAACTTGGTCTGACAGTTACCAATGCTTAATCAGTGA
GGCACCTATCTCAGCGATCTGTCTATTTCGTTCATCCATAGTTGCCTGACTCCCCGTCGTGTAGATAACT
ACGATACGGGAGGGCTTACCATCTGGCCCCAGTGCTGCAATGATACCGCGAGACCCACGCTCACCGGCTC
CAGATTTATCAGCAATAAACCAGCCAGCCGGAAGGGCCGAGCGCAGAAGTGGTCCTGCAACTTTATCCGC
CTCCATCCAGTCTATTAATTGTTGCCGGGAAGCTAGAGTAAGTAGTTCGCCAGTTAATAGTTTGCGCAAC
GTTGTTGCCATTGCTACAGGCATCGTGGTGTCACGCTCGTCGTTTGGTATGGCTTCATTCAGCTCCGGTT
CCCAACGATCAAGGCGAGTTACATGATCCCCCATGTTGTGCAAAAAAGCGGTTAGCTCCTTCGGTCCTCC
GATCGTTGTCAGAAGTAAGTTGGCCGCAGTGTTATCACTCATGGTTATGGCAGCACTGCATAATTCTCTT
ACTGTCATGCCATCCGTAAGATGCTTTTCTGTGACTGGTGAGTACTCAACCAAGTCATTCTGAGAATAGT
GTATGCGGCGACCGAGTTGCTCTTGCCCGGCGTCAATACGGGATAATACCGCGCCACATAGCAGAACTTT
AAAAGTGCTCATCATTGGAAAACGTTCTTCGGGGCGAAAACTCTCAAGGATCTTACCGCTGTTGAGATCC
AGTTCGATGTAACCCACTCGTGCACCCAACTGATCTTCAGCATCTTTTACTTTCACCAGCGTTTCTGGGT
GAGCAAAAACAGGAAGGCAAAATGCCGCAAAAAAGGGAATAAGGGCGACACGGAAATGTTGAATACTCAT
ACTCTTCCTTTTTCAATATTATTGAAGCATTTATCAGGGTTATTGTCTCATGAGCGGATACATATTTGAA
TGTATTTAGAAAAATAAACAAATAGGGGTTCCGCGCACATTTCCCCGAAAAGTGCCACCTGACGTCTAAG
AAACCATTATTATCATGACATTAACCTATAAAAATAGGCGTATCACGAGGCCCTTTCGTCTCGCGCGTTT
CGGTGATGACGGTGAAAACCTCTGACACATGCAGCTCCCGGAGACGGTCACAGCTTGTCTGTAAGCGGAT
GCCGGGAGCAGACAAGCCCGTCAGGGCGCGTCAGCGGGTGTTGGCGGGTGTCGGGGCTGGCTTAACTATG
CGGCATCAGAGCAGATTGTACTGAGAGTGCACCATATGCGGTGTGAAATACCGCACAGATGCGTAAGGAG
AAAATACCGCATCAGGCGCCATTCGCCATTCAGGCTGCGCAACTGTTGGGAAGGGCGATCGGTGCGGGCC
TCTTCGCTATTACGCCAGCTGGCGAAAGGGGGATGTGCTGCAAGGCGATTAAGTTGGGTAACGCCAGGGT
TTTCCCAGTCACGACGTTGTAAAACGACGGCGCAAGGAATGGTGCATGCAAGGAGATGGCGCCCAACAGT
CCCCCGGCCACGGGGCCTGCCACCATACCCACGCCGAAACAAGCGCTCATGAGCCCGAAGTGGCGAGCCC
GATCTTCCCCATCGGTGATGTCGGCGATATAGGCGCCAGCAACCGCACCTGTGGCGCCGGTGATGCCGGC
CACGATGCGTCCGGCGTAGAGGCGATTAGTCCAATTTGTTAAAGACAGGATATCAGTGGTCCAGGCTCTA
GTTTTGACTCAACAATATCACCAGCTGAAGCCTATAGAGTACGAGCCATAGATAAAA
