>Addgene plasmid #49263 | MSCV-Six1 | addgene partial sequence | sequence record 73683 | pLXSN5 5'-CCCTTGAACCTCCTCGTTCGACC-3'
CTCCTTCTCTAGGCGCCGGAATTAGATCATGTCGATGCTGCCGTCGTTTGGCTTTACGCAGGAGCAAGTG
GCGTGCGTGTGCGAGGTTCTGCAGCAAGGCGGAAACCTGGAGCGCCTGGGCAGGTTCCTGTGGTCACTGC
CCGCCTGCGACCACCTGCACAAGAACGAGAGCGTACTCAAGGCCAAGGCGGTGGTCGCCTTCCACCGCGG
CAACTTCCGTGAGCTCTACAAGATCCTGGAGAGCCACCAGTTCTCGCCTCACAACCACCCCAAACTGCAG
CAACTGTGGCTGAAGGCGCATTACGTGGAGGCCGAGAAGCTGCGCGGCCGACCCCTGGGCGCCGTGGGCA
AATATCGGGTGCGCCGAAAATTTCCACTGCCGCGCACCATCTGGGACGGCGAGGAGACCAGCTACTGC
[150 nt withheld, positions 419-568]
GCCGCGGAGGCCAAGGAAAGGGAGAACACCGAAAACAATAACTCCTCCTCCAACAAGCAGAACCAACTCT
CTCCTCTGGAAGGGGGCAAGCCGCTCATGTCCAGCTCAGAAGAGGAATTCTCACCTCCCCAAAGTCCAGA
CCAGAACTCAGTCCTTCTGCTGCAGGGCAATATGGGCCACGCCAGGAGCTCAAACTATTCTCTCCCGGGC
TTAA
