>Addgene plasmid #49263 | MSCV-Six1 | addgene partial sequence | sequence record 73692 | IRES-F 5'-TGGCTCTCCTCAAGCGTATT-3'
CCATTGTATGGGATCTGATCTGGGGCCTCGGTGCACATGCTTTACATGTGTTTAGTCGAGGTTAAAAAAA
CGTCTAGGCCCCCCGAACCACGGGGACGTGGTTTTCCTTTGAAAAACACGATGATAATATGGCCACAACC
ATGGTGAGCAAGGGCGAGGAGCTGTTCACCGGGGTGGTGCCCATCCTGGTCGAGCTGGACGGCGACGTAA
ACGGCCACAAGTTCAGCGTGTCTGGCGAGGGCGAGGGCGATGCCACCTACGGCAAGCTGACCCTGAAGTT
CATCTGCACCACCGGCAAGCTGCCCGTGCCCTGGCCCACCCTCGTGACCACCCTGACCTACGGCGTGCAG
TGCTTCAGCCGCTACCCCGACCACATGAAGCAGCACGACTTCTTCAAGTCCGCCATGCCCGAAGGCTACG
TCCAGGAGCGCACCATCTTCTTCAAGGACGACGGCAACTACAAGACCCGCGCCGAGGTGAAGTTCGAGGG
CGACACCCTGGTGAACCGCATCGAGCTGAAGGGCATCGACTTCAAGGAGGACGGCAACATCCTGGGGCAC
AAGCTGGAGTACAACTACAACAGCCACAACGTCTATATCATGGCCGACAAGCAGAAGAACGGCATCAAGG
CGAACTTCAAGATCCGCCACAACATCGAGGACGGCAGCGTGCAGCTCGCCGACCACTACCAGCAGAACAC
CCCCATCGGCGACGGCCCCGTGCTGCTGCCCGACAACCACTACCTGAGCACCCAGTCCGC
